Addgene plasmid #61994: NET97 pmRFP-N2 (641)
Purpose: mammalian expression of nuclear envelope transmembrane protein
Depositing lab: Eric Schirmer. Depositing organization: University of Edinburgh. Publication: The leukocyte nuclear envelope proteome varies with cell activation and contains novel transmembrane proteins that affect genome architecture. Korfali N, Wilkie GS, Swanson SK, Srsen V, Batrakou DG, Fairley EA, Malik P, Zuleger N, Goncharevich A, de Las Heras J, Kelly DA, Kerr AR, Florens L, Schirmer EC. Mol Cell Proteomics. 2010 Dec;9(12):2571-85. doi: 10.1074/mcp.M110.002915. Epub 2010 Aug 6. PubMed 20693407.
Backbone
  Vector backbone: pmRFP-N2
  Backbone manufacturer: unknown
  Vector type: Mammalian Expression
Growth in bacteria
  Bacterial resistance: Kanamycin, 50 μg/mL
  Growth temperature: 37°C
  Growth strain: DH5alpha
  Copy number: High Copy
Gene/Insert
  Gene/Insert name: AADACL1 (alt name: NET97)
  Species: H. sapiens (human)
  GenBank ID: AAH28734.2
  Entrez Gene: NCEH1 (a.k.a. AADACL1, NCEH)
  Promoter: CMV
  Tag / fusion protein: mRFP (C terminal on backbone)
  Cloning method: Unknown
  Sequencing primers: 5′ CMV-F; 3′ mRFP1-R
Terms and licenses: Academic/Nonprofit Terms; Industry Terms: Not Available to Industry
How to cite: NET97 pmRFP-N2 (641) was a gift from Eric Schirmer (Addgene plasmid # 61994 ; http://n2t.net/addgene:61994 ; RRID:Addgene_61994)
