[The description below was written by a language model from this plasmid's Addgene catalogue record.]
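Description:
NET97 pmRFP-N2 (641) is a mammalian expression plasmid built on the pmRFP-N2 backbone, whose manufacturer is not recorded. It is maintained in E. coli as a high-copy plasmid under kanamycin selection. No feature table accompanies the record, so the origin of replication, polyadenylation signal and any mammalian selection marker are not documented and cannot be confirmed here.

The insert is human AADACL1, now officially designated NCEH1 and referred to by the depositing laboratory as NET97, for nuclear envelope transmembrane protein 97. Its expression is driven by the CMV promoter, a strong constitutive viral promoter widely used for transient expression in cultured mammalian cells. The coding sequence is placed upstream of the monomeric red fluorescent protein mRFP carried by the backbone, so the product is a NET97 protein with mRFP fused to its C terminus. The cloning method and the junction details are not stated.

The stated purpose is mammalian expression of a nuclear envelope transmembrane protein. The construct comes from a study that catalogued the leukocyte nuclear envelope proteome and identified novel transmembrane proteins affecting genome architecture. In that context, a fluorescent fusion of this kind is typically used to visualise the subcellular distribution of the candidate protein by microscopy, for example to test whether it targets the nuclear envelope, and to look at the consequences of overexpressing it in transfected cells.
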