>Addgene plasmid #61994 | NET97 pmRFP-N2 (641) | addgene partial sequence | sequence record 102627 | CMV-F 5'-CGCAAATGGGCGGTAGGCGTG-3'
CAGAGCTGGTTTAGTGAACCGTCAGATCCGCTAGCGCTACCGGACTCAGATCTATGAGCAGCTGCCGCGG
GCAGAAAGTTGCCGGAGGTCTCCGGGTGGTATCGCCCTTTCCTCTTTGCCAGCCCGCTGGCGAGCCGAGC
CGGGGCAAGATGAGGTCGTCCTGTGTCCTGCTCACCGCCCTGGTGGCGCTGGCCGCCTATTACGTCTACA
TCCCGCTGCCTGGCTCCGTGTCCGACCCCTGGAAGCTGATGCTGCTGGACGCCACTTTCCGGGGTGCACA
GCAAGTGAGTAACCTGATCCACTACCTGGGACTGAGCCATCACCTGCTGGCACTGAATTTTATCATTGTT
TCTTTTGGCAAAAAAAGCGCGTGGTCTTCTGCCCAAGTGAAGGTGACCGACACAGACTTTGATGGTGTGG
AAGTCAGAGTGTTTGAAGGCCCTCCGAAGCCCGAAGAGCCACTGAAACGCAGCGTCGTTTATATCCACGG
AGGAGGCTGGGCCTTGGCAAGTGCAAAAATCAGGTATTATGATGAGCTGTGTACAGCAATGGCTGAGGAA
TTGAATGCTGTCATTGTTTCCATTGAATACAGGCTAGTTCCAAAGGTTTATTTTCCTGAGCAAATTCATG
ATGTTGTACGGGCCACAAAGTATTTCCTGAAGCCAGAAGTCTTACAGAAGTATATGGTTGATCCAGGCAG
AATTTGCATTTCTGGTGACAGTGCTGGTGGAAATCTGGCTGCTGCCCTTGGACAACAGTTTACTCAAGAT
GCCAGCCTAAAAAATAAGCTCAAACTACAAGCTTTAATTTATCCAGTTCTTCAAGCTTTAGATTT
