>Addgene plasmid #61994 | NET97 pmRFP-N2 (641) | addgene partial sequence | sequence record 103150 | mCherry-R 5'-TTGGTCACCTTCAGCTTGG-3'
CCTCGATCTCGAACTCGTGGCCGTTCACGGAGCCCTCCATGCGCACCTTGAAGCGCATGAACTCCTTGAT
GACGTCCTCGGAGGAACGGCCCATGGCCATTCGGATCCCGGGCCCGCGGTACCGTCGACACAGGTTTTGA
TCTAGCCACTTGATGTAACTATTCCTAGTCCGGATTCCCACTGAGAAGTTGGTGGGCCAGCTAGTGAAAA
TCATACATCCGTGAAAGCCATCCTCAAAGTGATCCAGGGTCACCTCCACACCGGCACTCTCCAAACGCTT
GGCATACATGATGCCATCGTCTCTGAGGACATCATGCTCACACGTCAGAATGTAGGTCTTTGGGAGGAGC
TGCAGCACTGCCTGGTCTGCAATGAGTGGGGCGGAGCGGGCATCCAGCAACTGAGGAAGCTCCTGGACAA
TCCTGGCATTGCCTGTGGTCTGTACAACAGGCTTGTAGTTCTTTGTGAAGGATGCAGGCAAGAGGGATGT
CCAGTTTAGACGGGCCCTGACAGCAGCAGCCTCTTCCACATCAAGTGAAGTGTGATTGTTAACGATCATT
GCCTGCACAAAGTCATAGTTGCCTTTGAAGTAGTCCACCCAATACTTCACCATGACATAGCGGGGCAGGA
TTGGGGTGTTCACATTTTGCTGATAAGATGGTGTGTTAAAATCTAAAGCTTGAAGAACTGGATAAATTAA
AGCTTGTAGTTTGAGCTTATTTTTTAGGCTGGCATCTTGAGTAAACTGTTGTCCAAGGGCAGCAGCCAGA
TTTCCACCAGCACTGTCACCAGAAATGCAAATTCTGCCTGGATCAACCATATACTTCTGTAAGACTTCTG
GCTTCAGGAA
